Addgene plasmid #248999: pKlab1159-HBEGF-2a-3xFLAG-BRCA1(full-length)-R1699W-2a-mRuby3-HBBIVS2-WPRE
Purpose: This plasmid expresses the BRCA1 sequence with R1699W mutation, the construct includes a HBBIVS2 intron sequence at the 3' end of the mRuby sequence to improve the stable integration into cell lines
Depositing lab: Georgios Karras. Depositing organization: University of Texas MD Anderson Cancer Center. Publication: HSP90 buffers deleterious genetic variations in BRCA1. Gracia B, Zhang XH, Montes P, Pham TC, Huang M, Chen J, Karras GI. Mol Cell. 2025 Nov 19:S1097-2765(25)00867-6. doi: 10.1016/j.molcel.2025.10.026. PubMed 41265458.
Backbone
  Vector backbone: Xential template for knock-in at the HBEGF locus
  Vector type: CRISPR
  Selectable markers: HBEGF(Exon4mut&Exon5), mRuby14
Growth in bacteria
  Bacterial resistance: Ampicillin, 100 μg/mL
  Growth temperature: 37°C
  Growth strain: DH5alpha
  Copy number: High Copy
Gene/Insert
  Gene/Insert name: BRCA1
  Species: H. sapiens (human)
  Mutation: R1699W
  Entrez Gene: BRCA1 (a.k.a. BRCAI, BRCC1, BROVCA1, FANCS, IRIS, PNCA4, PPP1R53, PSCP, RNF53)
  Tag / fusion protein: 3x-FLAG-V5 (N terminal on insert)
  Cloning method: Gibson Cloning
Resource information
  A portion of this plasmid was derived from a plasmid made by: based on vectors from Li et al. Nat Comms 2021 (PMID: 33479216)
Terms and licenses: Academic/Nonprofit Terms; Industry Terms: Not Available to Industry
How to cite: pKlab1159-HBEGF-2a-3xFLAG-BRCA1(full-length)-R1699W-2a-mRuby3-HBBIVS2-WPRE was a gift from Georgios Karras (Addgene plasmid # 248999 ; http://n2t.net/addgene:248999 ; RRID:Addgene_248999)
