[The description below was written by a language model from this plasmid's Addgene catalogue record and pLannotate feature annotations shown in this document.]
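Description:
pKlab1159-HBEGF-2a-3xFLAG-BRCA1(full-length)-R1699W-2a-mRuby3-HBBIVS2-WPRE is a 12.6 kb CRISPR donor (repair template) plasmid built on the Xential system for knock-in at the human HBEGF locus. In bacteria it is maintained as a high-copy plasmid through a ColE1/pUC-type origin and selected with ampicillin via the AmpR (β-lactamase) cassette. Remnants of an M13 origin, lacZα and a T7 promoter come from the cloning backbone.

The payload has no annotated mammalian promoter, consistent with a design in which expression depends on in-frame integration into the endogenous HBEGF gene. HBEGF-derived sequence is followed by an adenovirus splice acceptor and a further HBEGF coding fragment, which the record describes as mutated exon 4 plus exon 5. HBEGF is the diphtheria toxin receptor, so in the Xential approach the mutated version is expected to render correctly edited cells toxin-resistant, allowing them to be enriched; the record lists this cassette as a selectable marker but does not spell out the procedure. According to the plasmid name, 2A peptide sequences link this to N-terminally 3xFLAG-tagged full-length human BRCA1 carrying the R1699W substitution, and then to the red fluorescent reporter mRuby3. 2A elements are not themselves annotated in the feature table. The catalogue also lists a V5 tag, likewise not annotated, and gives the fluorescent marker as "mRuby14", whereas the name and annotation indicate mRuby3. Downstream lie a human β-globin intron (HBBIVS2), stated by the depositor to improve stable integration into cell lines, a WPRE to enhance transcript expression, and a bGH polyadenylation signal.

The construct serves to generate cell lines stably expressing this BRCA1 variant, in work on HSP90 buffering of deleterious BRCA1 variation.
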