Features (pLannotate 1.2.2; 18 found; start..end, strand, type, name):
     53..93      -  rep_origin     RSF ori (fragment): Plasmids containing the RSF 1030 origin of replication can be propagated in E. coli cells that contain additional plasmids with compatible origins.
    171..759     -  rep_origin     ori: high-copy-number ColE1/pMB1/pBR322/pUC origin of replication
    930..1790    -  CDS            AmpR: β-lactamase; bla; confers resistance to ampicillin, carbenicillin, and related antibiotics
   1791..1895    -  promoter       AmpR promoter: bla
   1921..2052    -  rep_origin     M13 ori (fragment): M13 bacteriophage origin of replication; arrow indicates direction of (+) strand synthesis
   2073..2227    -  CDS            lacZα (fragment): LacZα fragment of β-galactosidase; lacZ fragment
   2261..2279    +  promoter       T7 promoter: promoter for bacteriophage T7 RNA polymerase
   2317..2397    +  CDS            HBEGF (fragment): HBEGF_CHLAE - Also known as DTR, HEGFL. Experimental evidence at protein level: Swiss-Prot protein existence level 1. Growth factor that mediates its effects via EGFR, ERBB2 and ERBB4. Required for normal cardiac valve formation and normal heart function. Promotes smooth muscle cell proliferation. May be involved in macrophage-mediated cellular proliferation. It is mitogenic for fibroblasts, but not endothelial cells. It is able to bind EGF receptor/EGFR with higher affinity than EGF itself and is a far more potent mitogen for smooth muscle cells than EGF. Also acts as a diphtheria toxin recep
   3073..3140    +  misc_feature   Ad SA (fragment): adenovirus major late transcript splice acceptor (Friedrich and Soriano, 1991)
   3140..3364    +  CDS            HBEGF (fragment): HBEGF_CHLAE - Also known as DTR, HEGFL. Experimental evidence at protein level: Swiss-Prot protein existence level 1. Growth factor that mediates its effects via EGFR, ERBB2 and ERBB4. Required for normal cardiac valve formation and normal heart function. Promotes smooth muscle cell proliferation. May be involved in macrophage-mediated cellular proliferation. It is mitogenic for fibroblasts, but not endothelial cells. It is able to bind EGF receptor/EGFR with higher affinity than EGF itself and is a far more potent mitogen for smooth muscle cells than EGF. Also acts as a diphtheria toxin recep
   3443..3508    +  CDS            3xFLAG: three tandem FLAG® epitope tags, followed by an enterokinase cleavage site
   3534..3551    +  protein_bind   attB1 (fragment): mutant version of attB; core recombination site for the Gateway® BP reaction BP Clonase™
   3557..9142    +  CDS            BRCA1: BRCA1_HUMAN - Also known as RNF53. Experimental evidence at protein level: Swiss-Prot protein existence level 1. E3 ubiquitin-protein ligase that specifically mediates the formation of 'Lys-6'-linked polyubiquitin chains and plays a central role in DNA repair by facilitating cellular responses to DNA damage (PubMed:12890688, PubMed:14976165, PubMed:16818604, PubMed:17525340, PubMed:12887909, PubMed:10500182, PubMed:19261748). It is unclear whether it also mediates the formation of other types of polyubiquitin chains (PubMed:12890688). The BRCA1-BARD1 heterodimer coordinates a diverse range of
   9228..9937    +  CDS            mRuby3 (fragment): monomeric red fluorescent protein derived from mRuby2, with improved brightness and photostability (Bajar et al., 2016)
   9970..10058   +  intron         β-globin intron (fragment): internally truncated intron from human β-globin
  10428..10819   +  intron         β-globin intron (fragment): internally truncated intron from human β-globin
  10903..11491   +  misc_feature   WPRE: woodchuck hepatitis virus posttranscriptional regulatory element
  11535..11646   +  polyA_signal   bGH poly(A) signal: bovine growth hormone polyadenylation signal
>Addgene plasmid #248999 | pKlab1159-HBEGF-2a-3xFLAG-BRCA1(full-length)-R1699W-2a-mRuby3-HBBIVS2-WPRE | addgene full sequence | sequence record 495730 | Addgene NGS Result
GTGCCAGCTGCATTAACATGGTCATAGCTGTTTCCTTGCGTATTGGGCGCTCTCCGCTTCCTCGCTCACT
GACTCGCTGCGCTCGGTCGTTCGGGTAAAGCCTGGGGTGCCTAATGAGCAAAAGGCCAGCAAAAGGCCAG
GAACCGTAAAAAGGCCGCGTTGCTGGCGTTTTTCCATAGGCTCCGCCCCCCTGACGAGCATCACAAAAAT
CGACGCTCAAGTCAGAGGTGGCGAAACCCGACAGGACTATAAAGATACCAGGCGTTTCCCCCTGGAAGCT
CCCTCGTGCGCTCTCCTGTTCCGACCCTGCCGCTTACCGGATACCTGTCCGCCTTTCTCCCTTCGGGAAG
CGTGGCGCTTTCTCATAGCTCACGCTGTAGGTATCTCAGTTCGGTGTAGGTCGTTCGCTCCAAGCTGGGC
TGTGTGCACGAACCCCCCGTTCAGCCCGACCGCTGCGCCTTATCCGGTAACTATCGTCTTGAGTCCAACC
CGGTAAGACACGACTTATCGCCACTGGCAGCAGCCACTGGTAACAGGATTAGCAGAGCGAGGTATGTAGG
CGGTGCTACAGAGTTCTTGAAGTGGTGGCCTAACTACGGCTACACTAGAAGAACAGTATTTGGTATCTGC
GCTCTGCTGAAGCCAGTTACCTTCGGAAAAAGAGTTGGTAGCTCTTGATCCGGCAAACAAACCACCGCTG
GTAGCGGTGGTTTTTTTGTTTGCAAGCAGCAGATTACGCGCAGAAAAAAAGGATCTCAAGAAGATCCTTT
GATCTTTTCTACGGGGTCTGACGCTCAGTGGAACGAAAACTCACGTTAAGGGATTTTGGTCATGAGATTA
TCAAAAAGGATCTTCACCTAGATCCTTTTAAATTAAAAATGAAGTTTTAAATCAATCTAAAGTATATATG
AGTAAACTTGGTCTGACAGTTACCAATGCTTAATCAGTGAGGCACCTATCTCAGCGATCTGTCTATTTCG
TTCATCCATAGTTGCCTGACTCCCCGTCGTGTAGATAACTACGATACGGGAGGGCTTACCATCTGGCCCC
AGTGCTGCAATGATACCGCGAGAACCACGCTCACCGGCTCCAGATTTATCAGCAATAAACCAGCCAGCCG
GAAGGGCCGAGCGCAGAAGTGGTCCTGCAACTTTATCCGCCTCCATCCAGTCTATTAATTGTTGCCGGGA
AGCTAGAGTAAGTAGTTCGCCAGTTAATAGTTTGCGCAACGTTGTTGCCATTGCTACAGGCATCGTGGTG
TCACGCTCGTCGTTTGGTATGGCTTCATTCAGCTCCGGTTCCCAACGATCAAGGCGAGTTACATGATCCC
CCATGTTGTGCAAAAAAGCGGTTAGCTCCTTCGGTCCTCCGATCGTTGTCAGAAGTAAGTTGGCCGCAGT
GTTATCACTCATGGTTATGGCAGCACTGCATAATTCTCTTACTGTCATGCCATCCGTAAGATGCTTTTCT
GTGACTGGTGAGTACTCAACCAAGTCATTCTGAGAATAGTGTATGCGGCGACCGAGTTGCTCTTGCCCGG
CGTCAATACGGGATAATACCGCGCCACATAGCAGAACTTTAAAAGTGCTCATCATTGGAAAACGTTCTTC
GGGGCGAAAACTCTCAAGGATCTTACCGCTGTTGAGATCCAGTTCGATGTAACCCACTCGTGCACCCAAC
TGATCTTCAGCATCTTTTACTTTCACCAGCGTTTCTGGGTGAGCAAAAACAGGAAGGCAAAATGCCGCAA
AAAAGGGAATAAGGGCGACACGGAAATGTTGAATACTCATACTCTTCCTTTTTCAATATTATTGAAGCAT
TTATCAGGGTTATTGTCTCATGAGCGGATACATATTTGAATGTATTTAGAAAAATAAACAAATAGGGGTT
CCGCGCACATTTCCCCGAAAAGTGCCACCTAAATTGTAAGCGTTAATATTTTGTTAAAATTCGCGTTAAA
TTTTTGTTAAATCAGCTCATTTTTTAACCAATAGGCCGAAATCGGCAAAATCCCTTATAAATCAAAAGAA
TAGACCGAGATAGGGTTGAGTGGCCGCTACAGGGCGCTCCCATTCGCCATTCAGGCTGCGCAACTGTTGG
GAAGGGCGTTTCGGTGCGGGCCTCTTCGCTATTACGCCAGCTGGCGAAAGGGGGATGTGCTGCAAGGCGA
TTAAGTTGGGTAACGCCAGGGTTTTCCCAGTCACGACGTTGTAAAACGACGGCCAGTCCCCCGGTCAGGC
AACATCACCCGAGCGCGACGTAATACGACTCACTATAGGGCGAATTGGCGGAAGGCCGTCAAGGCCGCAT
ACGCGTCCATGTCTTCGGAAATACAAGGACTTCTGCATCCATGGAGAATGCAAATATGTGAAGGAGCTCC
GGGCTCCCTCCTGCATGTAAGTGCCCCTTCCCCAGGGCTGAATCTCATCAGCACACTTTGTCAGCCACGT
GGCTGTTCCTCGTTGTCACTGTTCCTTGAATTCATGATTTCACCCAGTTTCTTCTCAACCTCTGGGCGGA
AGTTGGGAGGAGGGGAAATATATTTTTAGTCAGCGGAAGCCCCCTCCCCCCTATAGGATGCAATTTCCTG
TGGTATGGTTTTGTGACGTGCTTTAATCCTTGGGGACATTTCCTGCTTGCCCAGAAATGAGCATGTGGCT
AGGACAGCTGGCACCTGAAGGCAGGCCCTTAATTCTTGCCTGATGCCCTACTCTGGGAGGGAGAAGCCAG
TAGGAAACATGGCAGAGTGGGCTTCCAGGGCAGAGTAGAGCTCCTGTGGGAAGGTAGGAAGTGCATTTGG
ATGCATGATGTATAGGTATGTGTGTATTTGGGTTTATGTGCATGTAAGTGTGCAAATGTGGATTGACTGT
GAGGCATGGCAGGACTGTACAGAGAGGGATCATCATGGCGGCAGGTTGAGGCCTCTCTTTCTTCTTCCTT
ATCCCAGCAAGGACGAGGAGGTGGGAGACATGGAGAGTACTGGCCTTTGGCCACGTTGTGAGAGAACAAT
TCCTTTGTGCAGGGTTCACAGGAAATGGAACCTGACCCATTAGGCATCAGCCCCCGGAATTCTAGGGCGC
AGTAGTCCAGGGTTTCCTTGATGATGTCATACTTATCCTGTCCCTTTTTTTTCCACAGCTGCCACCCGGG
TTACCATGGAAAAAGGTGTCATGGGCTGAGCCTCCCAGTGGAAAATCGCTTATATACCTATGACCACACA
ACCATCCTGGCCGTGGTGGCTGTGGTGCTGTCATCTGTCTGTCTGCTGGTCATCGTGGGGCTTCTCATGT
TTAGGTACCATAGGAGAGGAGGTTATGATGTGGAAAATGAAGAGAAAGTGAAGTTGGGCATGACTAATTC
CCACGGATCCGAGGGCAGAGGAAGTCTGCTAACATGCGGTGACGTCGAGGAGAATCCTGGCCCAGCACCG
GGATCCACCGGTGACTACAAAGACCATGACGGTGATTATAAAGATCATGACATCGACTACAAGGATGACG
ATGACAAGCCAGTGTGGTGGAATTCGATATCAACAAGTTTGTACAAAAAAGTTGGCGATTTATCTGCTCT
TCGCGTTGAAGAAGTACAAAATGTCATTAATGCTATGCAGAAAATCTTAGAGTGTCCCATCTGTCTGGAG
TTGATCAAGGAACCGGTGTCCACAAAGTGTGACCACATATTTTGCAAATTTTGCATGCTGAAACTTCTCA
ACCAGAAGAAAGGGCCTTCACAGTGTCCTTTATGTAAGAATGATATAACCAAAAGGAGCCTACAAGAAAG
TACGAGATTTAGTCAACTTGTTGAAGAGCTATTGAAAATCATTTGTGCTTTTCAGCTTGACACAGGTTTG
GAGTATGCAAACAGCTATAATTTTGCAAAAAAGGAAAATAACTCTCCTGAACATCTAAAAGATGAAGTTT
CTATCATCCAAAGTATGGGCTACAGAAACCGTGCCAAAAGACTTCTACAGAGTGAACCCGAAAATCCTTC
CTTGCAGGAAACCAGTCTCAGTGTCCAACTCTCTAACCTTGGAACTGTGAGAACTCTGAGGACAAAGCAG
CGGATACAACCTCAAAAGACGTCTGTCTACATTGAATTGGGATCTGATTCTTCTGAAGATACCGTTAATA
AGGCAACTTATTGCAGTGTGGGAGATCAAGAATTGTTACAAATCACCCCTCAAGGAACCAGGGATGAAAT
CAGTTTGGATTCTGCAAAAAAGGCTGCTTGTGAATTTTCTGAGACGGATGTAACAAATACTGAACATCAT
CAACCCAGTAATAATGATTTGAACACCACTGAGAAGCGTGCAGCTGAGAGGCATCCAGAAAAGTATCAGG
GTAGTTCTGTTTCAAACTTGCATGTGGAGCCATGTGGCACAAATACTCATGCCAGCTCATTACAGCATGA
GAACAGCAGTTTATTACTCACTAAAGACAGAATGAATGTAGAAAAGGCTGAATTCTGTAATAAAAGCAAA
CAGCCTGGCTTAGCAAGGAGCCAACATAACAGATGGGCTGGAAGTAAGGAAACATGTAATGATAGGCGGA
CTCCCAGCACAGAAAAAAAGGTAGATCTGAATGCTGATCCCCTGTGTGAGAGAAAAGAATGGAATAAGCA
GAAACTGCCATGCTCAGAGAATCCTAGAGATACTGAAGATGTTCCTTGGATAACACTAAATAGCAGCATT
CAGAAAGTTAATGAGTGGTTTTCCAGAAGTGATGAACTGTTAGGTTCTGATGACTCACATGATGGGGAGT
CTGAATCAAATGCCAAAGTAGCTGATGTATTGGACGTTCTAAATGAGGTAGATGAATATTCTGGTTCTTC
AGAGAAAATAGACTTACTGGCCAGTGATCCTCATGAGGCTTTAATATGTAAAAGTGAAAGAGTTCACTCC
AAATCAGTAGAGAGTAATATTGAAGACAAAATATTTGGGAAAACCTATCGGAAGAAGGCAAGCCTCCCCA
ACTTAAGCCATGTAACTGAAAATCTAATTATAGGAGCATTTGTTACTGAGCCACAGATAATACAAGAGCG
TCCCCTCACAAATAAATTAAAGCGTAAAAGGAGACCTACATCAGGCCTTCATCCTGAGGATTTTATCAAG
AAAGCAGATTTGGCAGTTCAAAAGACTCCTGAAATGATAAATCAGGGAACTAACCAAACGGAGCAGAATG
GTCAAGTGATGAATATTACTAATAGTGGTCATGAGAATAAAACAAAAGGTGATTCTATTCAGAATGAGAA
AAATCCTAACCCAATAGAATCACTCGAAAAAGAATCTGCTTTCAAAACGAAAGCTGAACCTATAAGCAGC
AGTATAAGCAATATGGAACTCGAATTAAATATCCACAATTCAAAAGCACCTAAAAAGAATAGGCTGAGGA
GGAAGTCTTCTACCAGGCATATTCATGCGCTTGAACTAGTAGTCAGTAGAAATCTAAGCCCACCTAATTG
TACTGAATTGCAAATTGATAGTTGTTCTAGCAGTGAAGAGATAAAGAAAAAAAAGTACAACCAAATGCCA
GTCAGGCACAGCAGAAACCTACAACTCATGGAAGGTAAAGAACCTGCAACTGGAGCCAAGAAGAGTAACA
AGCCAAATGAACAGACAAGTAAAAGACATGACAGTGATACTTTCCCAGAGCTGAAGTTAACAAATGCACC
TGGTTCTTTTACTAAGTGTTCAAATACCAGTGAACTTAAAGAATTTGTCAATCCTAGCCTTCCAAGAGAA
GAAAAAGAAGAGAAACTAGAAACAGTTAAAGTGTCTAATAATGCTGAAGACCCCAAAGATCTCATGTTAA
GTGGAGAAAGGGTTTTGCAAACTGAAAGATCTGTAGAGAGTAGCAGTATTTCACTGGTACCTGGTACTGA
TTATGGCACTCAGGAAAGTATCTCGTTACTGGAAGTTAGCACTCTAGGGAAGGCAAAAACAGAACCAAAT
AAATGTGTGAGTCAGTGTGCAGCATTTGAAAACCCCAAGGGACTAATTCATGGTTGTTCCAAAGATAATA
GAAATGACACAGAAGGCTTTAAGTATCCATTGGGACATGAAGTTAACCACAGTCGGGAAACAAGCATAGA
AATGGAAGAAAGTGAACTTGATGCTCAGTATTTGCAGAATACATTCAAGGTTTCAAAGCGCCAGTCATTT
GCTCTGTTTTCAAATCCAGGAAATGCAGAAGAGGAATGTGCAACATTCTCTGCCCACTCTGGGTCCTTAA
AGAAACAAAGTCCAAAAGTCACTTTTGAATGTGAACAAAAGGAAGAAAATCAAGGAAAGAATGAGTCTAA
TATCAAGCCTGTACAGACAGTTAATATCACTGCAGGCTTTCCTGTGGTTGGTCAGAAAGATAAGCCAGTT
GATAATGCCAAATGTAGTATCAAAGGAGGCTCTAGGTTTTGTCTATCATCTCAGTTCAGAGGCAACGAAA
CTGGACTCATTACTCCAAATAAACATGGACTTTTACAAAACCCATATCGTATACCACCACTTTTTCCCAT
CAAGTCATTTGTTAAAACTAAATGTAAGAAAAATCTGCTAGAGGAAAACTTTGAGGAACATTCAATGTCA
CCTGAAAGAGAAATGGGAAATGAGAACATTCCAAGTACAGTGAGCACAATTAGCCGTAATAACATTAGAG
AAAATGTTTTTAAAGGAGCCAGCTCAAGCAATATTAATGAAGTAGGTTCCAGTACTAATGAAGTGGGCTC
CAGTATTAATGAAATAGGTTCCAGTGATGAAAACATTCAAGCAGAACTAGGTAGAAACAGAGGGCCAAAA
TTGAATGCTATGCTTAGATTAGGGGTTTTGCAACCTGAGGTCTATAAACAAAGTCTTCCTGGAAGTAATT
GTAAGCATCCTGAAATAAAAAAGCAAGAATATGAAGAAGTAGTTCAGACTGTTAATACAGATTTCTCTCC
ATATCTGATTTCAGATAACTTAGAACAGCCTATGGGAAGTAGTCATGCATCTCAGGTTTGTTCTGAGACA
CCTGATGACCTGTTAGATGATGGTGAAATAAAGGAAGATACTAGTTTTGCTGAAAATGACATTAAGGAAA
GTTCTGCTGTTTTTAGCAAAAGCGTCCAGAGAGGAGAGCTTAGCAGGAGTCCTAGCCCTTTCACCCATAC
ACATTTGGCTCAGGGTTACCGAAGAGGGGCCAAGAAATTAGAGTCCTCAGAAGAGAACTTATCTAGTGAG
GATGAAGAGCTTCCCTGCTTCCAACACTTGTTATTTGGTAAAGTAAACAATATACCTTCTCAGTCTACTA
GGCATAGCACCGTTGCTACCGAGTGTCTGTCTAAGAACACAGAGGAGAATTTATTATCATTGAAGAATAG
CTTAAATGACTGCAGTAACCAGGTAATATTGGCAAAGGCATCTCAGGAACATCACCTTAGTGAGGAAACA
AAATGTTCTGCTAGCTTGTTTTCTTCACAGTGCAGTGAATTGGAAGACTTGACTGCAAATACAAACACCC
AGGATCCTTTCTTGATTGGTTCTTCCAAACAAATGAGGCATCAGTCTGAAAGCCAGGGAGTTGGTCTGAG
TGACAAGGAATTGGTTTCAGATGATGAAGAAAGAGGAACGGGCTTGGAAGAAAATAATCAAGAAGAGCAA
AGCATGGATTCAAACTTAGGTGAAGCAGCATCTGGGTGTGAGAGTGAAACAAGCGTCTCTGAAGACTGCT
CAGGGCTATCCTCTCAGAGTGACATTTTAACCACTCAGCAGAGGGATACCATGCAACATAACCTGATAAA
GCTCCAGCAGGAAATGGCTGAACTAGAAGCTGTGTTAGAACAGCATGGGAGCCAGCCTTCTAACAGCTAC
CCTTCCATCATAAGTGACTCCTCTGCCCTTGAGGACCTGCGAAATCCAGAACAAAGCACATCAGAAAAAG
CAGTATTAACTTCACAGAAAAGTAGTGAATACCCTATAAGCCAGAATCCAGAAGGCCTTTCTGCTGACAA
GTTTGAGGTGTCTGCAGATAGTTCTACCAGTAAAAATAAAGAACCAGGAGTGGAAAGGTCATCCCCTTCT
AAATGCCCATCATTAGATGATAGGTGGTACATGCACAGTTGCTCTGGGAGTCTTCAGAATAGAAACTACC
CATCTCAAGAGGAGCTCATTAAGGTTGTTGATGTGGAGGAGCAACAGCTGGAAGAGTCTGGGCCACACGA
TTTGACGGAAACATCTTACTTGCCAAGGCAAGATCTAGAGGGAACCCCTTACCTGGAATCTGGAATCAGC
CTCTTCTCTGATGACCCTGAATCTGATCCTTCTGAAGACAGAGCCCCAGAGTCAGCTCGTGTTGGCAACA
TACCATCTTCAACCTCTGCATTGAAAGTTCCCCAATTGAAAGTTGCAGAATCTGCCCAGGGTCCAGCTGC
TGCTCATACTACTGATACTGCTGGGTATAATGCAATGGAAGAAAGTGTGAGCAGGGAGAAGCCAGAATTG
ACAGCTTCAACAGAAAGGGTCAACAAAAGAATGTCCATGGTGGTGTCTGGCCTGACCCCAGAAGAATTTA
TGCTCGTGTACAAGTTTGCCAGAAAACACCACATCACTTTAACTAATCTAATTACTGAAGAGACTACTCA
TGTTGTTATGAAAACAGATGCTGAGTTTGTGTGTGAATGGACACTGAAATATTTTCTAGGAATTGCGGGA
GGAAAATGGGTAGTTAGCTATTTCTGGGTGACCCAGTCTATTAAAGAAAGAAAAATGCTGAATGAGCATG
ATTTTGAAGTCAGAGGAGATGTGGTCAATGGAAGAAACCACCAAGGTCCAAAGCGAGCAAGAGAATCCCA
GGACAGAAAGATCTTCAGGGGGCTAGAAATCTGTTGCTATGGGCCCTTCACCAACATGCCCACAGATCAA
CTGGAATGGATGGTACAGCTGTGTGGTGCTTCTGTGGTGAAGGAGCTTTCATCATTCACCCTTGGCACAG
GTGTCCACCCAATTGTGGTTGTGCAGCCAGATGCCTGGACAGAGGACAATGGCTTCCATGCAATTGGGCA
GATGTGTGAGGCACCTGTGGTGACCCGAGAGTGGGTGTTGGACAGTGTAGCACTCTACCAGTGCCAGGAG
CTGGACACCTACCTGATACCCCAGATCCCCCACAGCCACTACACCGGTGGCTCCGCCACCAATTTCAGCC
TGCTCAAGCAGGCTGGCGACGTGGAGGAAAACCCAGGACCTGCGCCGGGTTCGCAATTGGTGTCTAAGGG
CGAAGAGCTGATCAAGGAAAATATGCGTATGAAGGTGGTCATGGAAGGTTCGGTCAACGGCCACCAATTC
AAATGCACAGGTGAAGGAGAAGGCAGACCGTACGAGGGAGTGCAAACCATGAGGATCAAAGTCATCGAGG
GAGGACCCCTGCCATTTGCCTTTGACATTCTTGCCACGTCGTTCATGTATGGCAGCCGTACCTTTATCAA
GTACCCGGCCGACATCCCTGATTTCTTTAAACAGTCCTTTCCTGAGGGTTTTACTTGGGAAAGAGTTACG
AGATACGAAGATGGTGGAGTCGTCACCGTCACGCAGGACACCAGCCTTGAGGATGGCGAGCTCGTCTACA
ACGTCAAGGTCAGAGGGGTAAACTTTCCCTCCAATGGTCCCGTGATGCAGAAGAAGACCAAGGGTTGGGA
GCCTAATACAGAGATGATGTATCCAGCAGATGGTGGTCTGAGAGGATACACTGACATCGCACTGAAAGTT
GATGGTGGTGGCCATCTGCACTGCAACTTCGTGACAACTTACAGGTCAAAAAAGACCGTCGGGAACATCA
AGATGCCCGGTGTCCATGCCGTTGATCACCGCCTGGAAAGGATCGAGGAGAGTGACAATGAAACCTACGT
AGTGCAAAGAGAAGTGGCAGTTGCCAAATACAGCAACCTTGGTGGTGGCATGGACGAGCTGTACAAGTAA
TAGTAAACGCTAGCGTTTAAACCTTCAGGGTGAGTCTATGGGACGCTTGATGTTTTCTTTCCCCTTCTTT
TCTATGGTTAAGTTCATGTCATAGGAAGGGGATAAGTAACAGGGTACAGTTTAGAATGGGAAACAGACGA
ATGATTGCATCAGTGTGGAAGTCTCAGGATCGTTTTAGTTTCTTTTATTTGCTGTTCATAACAATTGTTT
TCTTTTGTTTAATTCTTGCTTTCTTTTTTTTTCTTCTCCGCAATTTTTACTATTATACTTAATGCCTTAA
CATTGTGTATAACAAAAGGAAATATCTCTGAGATACATTAAGTAACTTAAAAAAAAACTTTACACAGTCT
GCCTAGTACATTACTATTTGGAATATATGTGTGCTTATTTGCATATTCATAATCTCCCTACTTTATTTTC
TTTTATTTTTAATTGATACATAATCATTATACATATTTATGGGTTAAAGTGTAATGTTTTAATATGTGTA
CACATATTGACCAAATCAGGGTAATTTTGCATTTGTAATTTTAAAAAATGCTTTCTTCTTTTAATATACT
TTTTTGTTTATCTTATTTCTAATACTTTCCCTAATCTCTTTCTTTCAGGGCAATAATGATACAATGTATC
ATGCCTCTTTGCACCATTCTAAAGAATAACAGTGATAATTTCTGGGTTAAGGCAATAGCAATATCTCTGC
ATATAAATATTTCTGCATATAAATTGTAACTGATGTAAGAGGTTTCATATTGCTAATAGCAGCTACAATC
CAGCTACCATTCTGCTTTTATTTTATGGTTGGGATAAGGCTGGATTATTCTGAGTCCAAGCTAGGCCCTT
TTGCTAATCATGTTCATACCTCTTATCTTCCTCCCACAGCTCCTGGGCAACGTGCTGTTTAAACCCGCTG
ATCAGCCTCGAGCTAGCGTCGACTAATGATAAGTTTAAACGCTAGCGTCGACAATCAACCTCTGGATTAC
AAAATTTGTGAAAGATTGACTGGTATTCTTAACTATGTTGCTCCTTTTACGCTATGTGGATACGCTGCTT
TAATGCCTTTGTATCATGCTATTGCTTCCCGTATGGCCTTCATTTTCTCCTCCTTGTATAAATCCTGGTT
GCTGTCTCTTTATGAGGAGTTGTGGCCCGTTGTCAGGCAACGTGGCGTGGTGTGCACTGTGTTTGCTGAC
GCAACCCCCACTGGTTGGGGCATTGCCACCACCTGTCAGCTCCTTTCCGGGACTTTCGCTTTCCCCCTCC
CTATTGCCACGGCGGAACTCATCGCCGCCTGCCTTGCCCGCTGCTGGACAGGGGCTCGGCTGTTGGGCAC
TGACAATTCCGTGGTGTTGTCGGGGAAGCTGACGTCCTTTCCATGGCTGCTCGCCTGTGTTGCCACCTGG
ATTCTGCGCGGGACGTCCTTCTGCTACGTCCCTTCGGCCCTCAATCCAGCGGACCTTCCTTCCCGCGGCC
TGCTGCCGGCTCTGCGGCCTCTTCCGCGTCTTCGCCTTCGCCCTCAGACGAGTCGGATCTCCCTTTGGGC
CGCCTCCCCGCCTGTAATCTAGATAGTCAGTTTAAACCCGCTGATCAGCCTCGACTGTGCCTTCTAGTTG
CCAGCCATCTGTTGTTTGCCCCTCCCCCGTGCCTTCCTTGACCCTGGAAGGTGCCACTCCCACTGTCCTT
TCCTAATAAAATGAGGAAATTGCATCGCATTGTCTGAGTAGGTGTCATTCTATTCTGGGGGGTGGGGTGG
GGCAGGACAGCAAGGGGGGGGATTGGGAAGACAATAGCAGGCATGCTGGGGATGCGGTGGGCTCTATGGC
TTCTCTCGAGGTCAGGCAACATCACCCCTTCCCTGGGTAGGTGTGTGGGTGGAGGGGCTGTGGGTTCCTT
AGCCTCTCTCCTAAGCCAAACCCAGCAAACGGCTGCCTTGGCAACCCCTCAGGGATGACAGCACTGCCAT
GCTCTCTGGCAGGCATAATGTTGCCACTGTGCCTGAGGCCAACACCCTGCGTCGGGCTGCAAACATCCAT
TCCCTTCCCTGTGGGGAGGGAGGCTCTGGGGGCCTTAGTGGGAGACTCTGGACAGGGCCAAGAGACTGTT
GTATGCACACTGCCTCCAGCCTGTCAAGAAGGCGGCGTGCCTGGCATCCCTTCTACTGGTGATTGGTGCA
GATCCCTTAGCTTTTTAAAGCTTCCTTGTTTTGTCTGATCACACACAGCAGAGCTGCCCTGTATTTGGCA
GTTGGCAGACAGACCCATCACTCCCCACCATGTCCACAGTCACTTGTGCATCCTTTCCTATAACATCCTT
GTCAGGAGCTTGGTATTAGAGGGAGTTGTTTAAGAGTGGCATAGAAAGCCCCCATATTATCCTTCCCAAG
GTCTTGGGACAGGGTGGGAAATGTTCATCTTAAATTTGTAAAATGGCATCATTAGTACAGGGTGAAGAAG
GTGACTCAAGTAGTCAAGGTGGATTGAGGTCAGGAATCTGTCTATACCAGATTGGTCCTGGGCATTTTGG
TGGATGGATGTGGGGCTTGCACTGTGTGGTTGAGAGGCCTTATAAGGTTGCCCTCCTGGAGGTACCCTGG
GCCTCATGGGCCTTCCGCTCACTGCCCGCTTTCCAGTCGGGAAACCTGTCCCCCCGGTCAGGCAACATCA
CCC
